Addgene plasmid #67351: pDSHA-ARF5-Myc
Purpose: Mammalian expression of hArf5 with C-term Myc tag
Depositing lab: Richard Kahn. Depositing organization: Emory University. Publication: Tool box: Plasmids for the expression or knockdown of human ARF Family GTPases (ARF/ARL/SAR) and their co-expression in bacteria with N-myristoyltransferases. Kerr SC, Kahn RA. Cell Logist. 2015 Sep 21;5(3):e1090523. doi: 10.1080/21592799.2015.1090523. eCollection 2015 Jul-Sep. PubMed 27057421.
Backbone
  Vector backbone: pDS_Myc-X
  Vector type: Mammalian Expression
  Selectable markers: Neomycin (select with G418)
Growth in bacteria
  Bacterial resistance: Kanamycin, 50 μg/mL
  Growth temperature: 37°C
  Growth strain: DH5alpha
  Copy number: High Copy
Gene/Insert
  Gene/Insert name: ARF5 (alt name: pRK4n-Myc)
  Species: H. sapiens (human)
  Entrez Gene: ARF5
  Promoter: CMV
  Tag / fusion protein: Myc (C terminal on backbone)
  Cloning method: Gateway Cloning
  Sequencing primers: 5′ CMV-F; 3′ T7
Terms and licenses: Academic/Nonprofit Terms; Industry Terms: Not Available to Industry
How to cite: pDSHA-ARF5-Myc was a gift from Richard Kahn (Addgene plasmid # 67351 ; http://n2t.net/addgene:67351 ; RRID:Addgene_67351)
