[The description below was written by a language model from this plasmid's Addgene catalogue record.]
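Description:
pDSHA-ARF5-Myc is a mammalian expression plasmid built on the pDS_Myc-X backbone and designed to produce human ARF5 carrying a Myc epitope at its C terminus. The ARF5 open reading frame was introduced by Gateway recombination cloning, and the Myc tag is supplied by the backbone rather than by the insert, so the coding sequence reads through into the vector-encoded epitope. Transcription is driven by the CMV promoter, a strong constitutive viral promoter widely used for high-level expression in transfected mammalian cells. The listed sequencing primers, a CMV forward primer on the 5′ side and a T7 primer on the 3′ side, indicate that a T7 priming site lies downstream of the insert.

In bacteria the plasmid is maintained as a high-copy replicon under kanamycin selection. In mammalian cells a neomycin resistance marker allows G418 selection, which makes stable line generation possible in addition to transient transfection. The record does not state the origin of replication or polyadenylation signal, and no feature table is available to confirm the layout. Although the plasmid name contains "HA", the record lists only a Myc tag.

ARF5 is a member of the ARF family of small regulatory GTPases, which act in membrane traffic. ARF proteins are N-terminally myristoylated, so placing the epitope at the C terminus leaves the N terminus free. The construct belongs to a plasmid toolbox covering human ARF, ARL and SAR GTPases, and it is suited to detecting, localising or immunoprecipitating exogenous ARF5 through the Myc epitope.
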