>Addgene plasmid #67351 | pDSHA-ARF5-Myc | addgene partial sequence | sequence record 119378 | T7 5'-TAATACGACTCACTATAGGG-3'
ATTAAGGTACCGGGCCCTACAGATCCTCTTCAGAGATGAGTTTCTGCTCCATCTCGAATCGAACCACTTT
GTACAAGAAAGCTGGGTCGCGCTTTGACAGCTCGTGGGACAGCCAGTCCAGACCATCGTACAGACCTGTG
CCTTGGGTGGCACAGGTGGCCTGGACATACCACGTGCGGCTGCGTAAGTGCTGTAGCCCCAGCTTGTCAG
TCAGCTCGCTCACGGGCATGGCGTTGGGCATGTCCTGCTTGTTGGCAAATACCAGCAGCACTGCATCCCG
CAGCTCGTCCTCCTGCAGCATCTTCTGGAGTTCATCAGCAGATTCTTGGACCCGCTCCCGGTCATTACTG
TCCACCACAAAGATGAGGCCCTGAGTGTTCTGGAAGTAGTGCCGCCACAGAGGCCGAATCTTGTCCTGGC
CTCCCACGTCCCAGACTGTGAAACAGATGTTCTTATATTCCACTGTTTCTACATTGAAGCCTATGGTTGG
GATGGTGGTGACAATCTCCCCCAACTTCAGTTTGTACAGGATTGTGGTCTTGCCAGCCGCATCCAAGCCA
ACCATGAGAATCCGCATCTGCTTCTTCCCGAAGATCCGCGAAAAGAGCGCGGACACGGTGAGGCCCATGG
TTCTATCTCCTTCTAAGCCTGCTTTTTTGTACAAACTTGTTTGATTCGAGTGTCGACGGTATCGATAAGC
TTGATATCGAATTCCTGCAGCCCGGGGGATCCGCCCGGGCTAGAGCGGCCGCCACCGCGGTGGAGCTCCA
GCTTTTGTTCCCTTTAGTGAGGGTTAATTTCGAGCTTGGCGTAATCGCTAGCGGATCTGACGGTTCACTA
AACCAGCTCTGCTTATATAGACCTCCCACCGTACACGCCTACCGCCCATTTGCGTCAATGGGGCGGAGTT
GTTACGACATTTTGGAAAGTCCCGTTGATTTTGGTGCCAAAACAAACTCCCATTGACGTCAATGGGGGTG
GA
